>Addgene plasmid #62003 | NKP68 RFP (790) | addgene partial sequence | sequence record 102663 | mCherry-R 5'-TTGGTCACCTTCAGCTTGG-3'
CCTCGATCTCGAACTCGTGGCCGTTCACGGAGCCCTCCATGCGCACCTTGAAGCGCATGAACTCCTTGAT
GACGTCCTCGGAGGAACGGCCCATGGCCATTCGGATCCCGGGCCCGCGGTACCGTCGACACGGGCGGTAC
ATGGCAAAGGCCAGGAGACTGAGGAGCAGGGTGAAGCCGGCCAGGCCCAGAGTGGCGGTCAGGGGAAAGA
AGGGCCGGTACTGGATCTGGCAGTACCAGAGCAGCAGCAACAGCAGGAGCAGCAGGGGCAGCAGCAGGCT
GCCGATTTCCAGCCCGGAGGGGCCGGGCTCGGACCCCGGCGGGCAGGGGGGATTTGGGGGACCGACTCTC
GTGGACACGTGGCAGTGGAGAACGCAGTTGGGAGGGAGGTGAAGGCTGCCCAGGGTCTGGGTGTCGTCGC
CTAGCAGCTGCCCTTGGTAGATGAGTCGCACCTGCTGTTCCCGGCCGGGAAACTGGGTCCTTTTCAAGGA
GCCAATGGTGTCGTGGGGCCAGGCCCTGGCCACCTGCTCTGAATCATTGAGGAATTTCAGCCGTAGCACG
AGGGGCTCCTGCGGGGAGTCCGGGGCTGGCGGTGTTGCTGTGAACCCCGTGCTGGGCTCTGGCTGTGCAG
CTTGACCTCTGTGTCTCAGGCTGGGGGTCTCTGCCCCTGGGGCCTCCCCTCTCATGCTGTCGGTAGCTGC
CATGGCTGCGCTGGGCTGGGATGGCGTTGGGGTCCCTGACGGCTGGGGCAGTGGGTCCCCGCCCTCAGCG
GTGTGCGTTGAGACCCAGGCAAGGGCCAGCACCAGAAGGCAGGCAAGCACCGAGAA
