[The description below was written by a language model from this plasmid's Addgene catalogue record.]
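Description:
NKP68 RFP (790) is a mammalian expression plasmid built on the pmRFP-N2 backbone and carrying the human gene TMUB1, referred to in the record as NKP68 (also known as SB144, C7orf21 or DULP). The open reading frame is placed upstream of the backbone's monomeric red fluorescent protein, so the protein is produced as a C-terminal mRFP fusion. The record lists the promoter driving the insert as pgk, the phosphoglycerate kinase promoter, which generally gives constitutive, moderate expression across many mammalian cell types. In bacteria the plasmid is maintained at high copy number under kanamycin selection. The record does not name the origin of replication, any mammalian selection marker or polyadenylation signal, or the cloning method, and no feature table is available to confirm the arrangement of these elements.

The stated purpose is mammalian expression of a nuclear envelope transmembrane protein (NET). The red fluorescent tag allows transfected cells to be identified and the localisation of the fusion protein to be followed by microscopy, and it also allows expressing cells to be distinguished from non-expressing cells by flow cytometry. This fits the associated study, which used a flow cytometry-based screen of NETs to look for effects on the cell cycle. The construct appears to be one of a set of tagged NET expression plasmids from that work, suited to overexpression, localisation and cell-cycle profiling experiments in cultured mammalian cells.
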