Addgene plasmid #62003: NKP68 RFP (790)
Purpose: mammalian expression of nuclear envelope transmembrane protein
Depositing lab: Eric Schirmer. Depositing organization: University of Edinburgh. Publication: A flow cytometry-based screen of nuclear envelope transmembrane proteins identifies NET4/Tmem53 as involved in stress-dependent cell cycle withdrawal. Korfali N, Srsen V, Waterfall M, Batrakou DG, Pekovic V, Hutchison CJ, Schirmer EC. PLoS One. 2011 Apr 14;6(4):e18762. doi: 10.1371/journal.pone.0018762. PubMed 21533191.
Backbone
  Vector backbone: pmRFP-N2
  Backbone manufacturer: unknown
  Vector type: Mammalian Expression
Growth in bacteria
  Bacterial resistance: Kanamycin, 50 μg/mL
  Growth temperature: 37°C
  Growth strain: DH5alpha
  Copy number: High Copy
Gene/Insert
  Gene/Insert name: NKP68 (alt name: TMUB1)
  Species: H. sapiens (human)
  Entrez Gene: TMUB1 (a.k.a. SB144, C7orf21, DULP)
  Promoter: pgk
  Tag / fusion protein: mRFP (C terminal on backbone)
  Cloning method: Unknown
  Sequencing primers: 5′ unknown; 3′ mRFP1-R
Terms and licenses: Academic/Nonprofit Terms; Industry Terms: Not Available to Industry
How to cite: NKP68 RFP (790) was a gift from Eric Schirmer (Addgene plasmid # 62003 ; http://n2t.net/addgene:62003 ; RRID:Addgene_62003)
